Addgene plasmid #102284: pKDsgRNA-pfkB
Purpose: Contains arabinose-induced lambda Red and a tet-inducible gRNA targeting pfkB.
Depositing lab: Michael Lynch. Depositing organization: Duke University. Publication: Managing the SOS Response for Enhanced CRISPR-Cas-Based Recombineering in E. coli through Transient Inhibition of Host RecA Activity. Moreb EA, Hoover B, Yaseen A, Valyasevi N, Roecker Z, Menacho-Melgar R, Lynch MD. ACS Synth Biol. 2017 Oct 2. doi: 10.1021/acssynbio.7b00174. PubMed 28915012.
Backbone
  Vector backbone: pKD46
  Vector type: Bacterial Expression, CRISPR
Growth in bacteria
  Bacterial resistance: Spectinomycin, 50 μg/mL
  Growth temperature: 30°C
  Growth strain: DH5alpha
  Copy number: Low Copy
Gene/Insert
  Gene/Insert name: pfkB gRNA
  gRNA/shRNA sequence: CGCCGGTCGCGCCACCCGCC
  Species: E. coli
  Promoter: pTet
  Cloning method: Unknown
  Sequencing primers: 5′ ttctcagggcgttttatggc
Terms and licenses: Academic/Nonprofit Terms; Industry Terms: Not Available to Industry
How to cite: pKDsgRNA-pfkB was a gift from Michael Lynch (Addgene plasmid # 102284 ; http://n2t.net/addgene:102284 ; RRID:Addgene_102284)
