[The description below was written by a language model from this plasmid's Addgene catalogue record and pLannotate feature annotations shown in this document.]
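Description:
pKDsgRNA-pfkB is a low-copy bacterial CRISPR/recombineering plasmid built on the pKD46 backbone for genome editing in E. coli. It replicates from the pSC101 origin together with its Rep101 (RepA) initiator protein. The sequenced record annotates this protein as the temperature-sensitive A56V variant, consistent with the listed 30°C growth temperature, so the plasmid can presumably be cured by growth at higher temperature. Selection is by spectinomycin through the aadA (SmR) aminoglycoside adenylyltransferase gene, which is driven by bla (AmpR) promoter sequence.

The plasmid carries two independently inducible modules. In the first, araC and the divergent araBAD promoter place the lambda Red operon under arabinose control. That operon encodes Gam (an inhibitor of host RecBCD), Beta (a single-strand annealing protein) and Exo (a 5' to 3' exonuclease), and it ends at the lambda tL3 terminator. In the second, a tet-regulated promoter (pTet, with an annotated tet operator) drives a single guide RNA made of a 20-nt spacer against the E. coli pfkB gene fused to the Streptococcus pyogenes Cas9 scaffold, followed by rrnB-derived sequence including the T1 terminator. The short "H1-2O2" and "capTEV" hits are small fragment matches, most likely annotation artefacts of the tetO-containing promoter and flanking sequence rather than functional parts.

No Cas9 or TetR coding sequence is annotated, so these functions must be supplied from elsewhere, such as a companion plasmid or the host. The construct is intended for Cas9-assisted recombineering at pfkB, where Red-mediated recombination introduces an edit and guide-directed cleavage counterselects unedited cells. The associated publication concerns managing the SOS response during such editing. The depositor and sequenced records differ slightly in length (6,959 versus 6,928 nt) but show the same feature set.
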