Features (pLannotate 1.2.2; 18 found; start..end, strand, type, name):
     11..889     -  CDS            araC: L-arabinose regulatory protein; araC
    916..1200    +  promoter       araBAD promoter: araBAD; promoter of the L-arabinose operon of E. coli; the araC regulatory gene is transcribed in the opposite direction (Guzman et al., 1995)
   1244..1660    +  CDS            Gam: inhibitor of the host RecBCD nuclease in the λ Red system; gam; protects the double-stranded DNA substrate for recombination
   1666..2451    +  CDS            Beta: single-stranded DNA binding recombinase in the λ Red system; bet; mediates pairing of a single-stranded DNA with a complementary target
   2448..3128    +  CDS            Exo: 5' to 3' double-stranded DNA exonuclease in the λ Red system; exo; creates 3' single-stranded DNA tails
   3129..3373    +  terminator     λ tL3 terminator: transcription terminator tL3 from phage λ
   3496..4446    -  CDS            Rep101: RepA protein needed for replication with the pSC101 origin; rep101
   4494..4716    -  rep_origin     pSC101 ori: low-copy replication origin that requires the Rep101 protein
   5251..5272    -  terminator     bacterial terminator (fragment): putative bacterial transcription terminator
   5282..5300    +  protein_bind   tet operator: tetO; bacterial operator O2 for the tetR and tetA genes tetracycline repressor TetR
   5306..5325    +  promoter       H1-2O2 promoter (fragment): doxycycline-inducible variant of the human H1 RNA promoter (Henriksen et al., 2007)
   5356..5431    +  misc_RNA       gRNA scaffold: guide RNA scaffold for the Streptococcus pyogenes CRISPR/Cas9 system
   5497..5514    +  CDS            capTEV™ (fragment): composite tag for in vivo biotinylation, TEV protease cleavage, and 6xHis tagging
   5621..5736    +  ncRNA          5S rRNA: Accession: RF00001 - 5S ribosomal RNA
   5740..5786    +  terminator     rrnB T1 terminator: transcription terminator T1 from the E. coli rrnB gene
   5922..6713    -  CDS            SmR: aminoglycoside adenylyltransferase (Murphy, 1985); aadA; confers resistance to spectinomycin and streptomycin
   6714..6805    -  promoter       AmpR promoter: bla
   6829..6933    -  promoter       AmpR promoter: bla
>Addgene plasmid #102284 | pKDsgRNA-pfkB | depositor full sequence | sequence record 194912 | pKDsgRNA-pfkB sequence 6959 bps
CATCGATTTATTATGACAACTTGACGGCTACATCATTCACTTTTTCTTCACAACCGGCACGGAACTCGCT
CGGGCTGGCCCCGGTGCATTTTTTAAATACCCGCGAGAAATAGAGTTGATCGTCAAAACCAACATTGCGA
CCGACGGTGGCGATAGGCATCCGGGTGGTGCTCAAAAGCAGCTTCGCCTGGCTGATACGTTGGTCCTCGC
GCCAGCTTAAGACGCTAATCCCTAACTGCTGGCGGAAAAGATGTGACAGACGCGACGGCGACAAGCAAAC
ATGCTGTGCGACGCTGGCGATATCAAAATTGCTGTCTGCCAGGTGATCGCTGATGTACTGACAAGCCTCG
CGTACCCGATTATCCATCGGTGGATGGAGCGACTCGTTAATCGCTTCCATGCGCCGCAGTAACAATTGCT
CAAGCAGATTTATCGCCAGCAGCTCCGAATAGCGCCCTTCCCCTTGCCCGGCGTTAATGATTTGCCCAAA
CAGGTCGCTGAAATGCGGCTGGTGCGCTTCATCCGGGCGAAAGAACCCCGTATTGGCAAATATTGACGGC
CAGTTAAGCCATTCATGCCAGTAGGCGCGCGGACGAAAGTAAACCCACTGGTGATACCATTCGCGAGCCT
CCGGATGACGACCGTAGTGATGAATCTCTCCTGGCGGGAACAGCAAAATATCACCCGGTCGGCAAACAAA
TTCTCGTCCCTGATTTTTCACCACCCCCTGACCGCGAATGGTGAGATTGAGAATATAACCTTTCATTCCC
AGCGGTCGGTCGATAAAAAAATCGAGATAACCGTTGGCCTCAATCGGCGTTAAACCCGCCACCAGATGGG
CATTAAACGAGTATCCCGGCAGCAGGGGATCATTTTGCGCTTCAGCCATACTTTTCATACTCCCGCCATT
CAGAGAAGAAACCAATTGTCCATATTGCATCAGACATTGCCGTCACTGCGTCTTTTACTGGCTCTTCTCG
CTAACCAAACCGGTAACCCCGCTTATTAAAAGCATTCTGTAACAAAGCGGGACCAAAGCCATGACAAAAA
CGCGTAACAAAAGTGTCTATAATCACGGCAGAAAAGTCCACATTGATTATTTGCACGGCGTCACACTTTG
CTATGCCATAGCATTTTTATCCATAAGATTAGCGGATCCTACCTGACGCTTTTTATCGCAACTCTCTACT
GTTTCTCCATACCCGTTTTTTTGGGAATTCGAGCTCTAAGGAGGTTATAAAAAATGGATATTAATACTGA
AACTGAGATCAAGCAAAAGCATTCACTAACCCCCTTTCCTGTTTTCCTAATCAGCCCGGCATTTCGCGGG
CGATATTTTCACAGCTATTTCAGGAGTTCAGCCATGAACGCTTATTACATTCAGGATCGTCTTGAGGCTC
AGAGCTGGGCGCGTCACTACCAGCAGCTCGCCCGTGAAGAGAAAGAGGCAGAACTGGCAGACGACATGGA
AAAAGGCCTGCCCCAGCACCTGTTTGAATCGCTATGCATCGATCATTTGCAACGCCACGGGGCCAGCAAA
AAATCCATTACCCGTGCGTTTGATGACGATGTTGAGTTTCAGGAGCGCATGGCAGAACACATCCGGTACA
TGGTTGAAACCATTGCTCACCACCAGGTTGATATTGATTCAGAGGTATAAAACGAATGAGTACTGCACTC
GCAACGCTGGCTGGGAAGCTGGCTGAACGTGTCGGCATGGATTCTGTCGACCCACAGGAACTGATCACCA
CTCTTCGCCAGACGGCATTTAAAGGTGATGCCAGCGATGCGCAGTTCATCGCATTACTGATCGTTGCCAA
CCAGTACGGCCTTAATCCGTGGACGAAAGAAATTTACGCCTTTCCTGATAAGCAGAATGGCATCGTTCCG
GTGGTGGGCGTTGATGGCTGGTCCCGCATCATCAATGAAAACCAGCAGTTTGATGGCATGGACTTTGAGC
AGGACAATGAATCCTGTACATGCCGGATTTACCGCAAGGACCGTAATCATCCGATCTGCGTTACCGAATG
GATGGATGAATGCCGCCGCGAACCATTCAAAACTCGCGAAGGCAGAGAAATCACGGGGCCGTGGCAGTCG
CATCCCAAACGGATGTTACGTCATAAAGCCATGATTCAGTGTGCCCGTCTGGCCTTCGGATTTGCTGGTA
TCTATGACAAGGATGAAGCCGAGCGCATTGTCGAAAATACTGCATACACTGCAGAACGTCAGCCGGAACG
CGACATCACTCCGGTTAACGATGAAACCATGCAGGAGATTAACACTCTGCTGATCGCCCTGGATAAAACA
TGGGATGACGACTTATTGCCGCTCTGTTCCCAGATATTTCGCCGCGACATTCGTGCATCGTCAGAACTGA
CACAGGCCGAAGCAGTAAAAGCTCTTGGATTCCTGAAACAGAAAGCCGCAGAGCAGAAGGTGGCAGCATG
ACACCGGACATTATCCTGCAGCGTACCGGGATCGATGTGAGAGCTGTCGAACAGGGGGATGATGCGTGGC
ACAAATTACGGCTCGGCGTCATCACCGCTTCAGAAGTTCACAACGTGATAGCAAAACCCCGCTCCGGAAA
GAAGTGGCCTGACATGAAAATGTCCTACTTCCACACCCTGCTTGCTGAGGTTTGCACCGGTGTGGCTCCG
GAAGTTAACGCTAAAGCACTGGCCTGGGGAAAACAGTACGAGAACGACGCCAGAACCCTGTTTGAATTCA
CTTCCGGCGTGAATGTTACTGAATCCCCGATCATCTATCGCGACGAAAGTATGCGTACCGCCTGCTCTCC
CGATGGTTTATGCAGTGACGGCAACGGCCTTGAACTGAAATGCCCGTTTACCTCCCGGGATTTCATGAAG
TTCCGGCTCGGTGGTTTCGAGGCCATAAAGTCAGCTTACATGGCCCAGGTGCAGTACAGCATGTGGGTGA
CGCGAAAAAATGCCTGGTACTTTGCCAACTATGACCCGCGTATGAAGCGTGAAGGCCTGCATTATGTCGT
GATTGAGCGGGATGAAAAGTACATGGCGAGTTTTGACGAGATCGTGCCGGAGTTCATCGAAAAAATGGAC
GAGGCACTGGCTGAAATTGGTTTTGTATTTGGGGAGCAATGGCGATGACGCATCCTCACGATAATATCCG
GGTAGGCGCAATCACTTTCGTCTACTCCGTTACAAAGCGAGGCTGGGTATTTCCCGGCCTTTCTGTTATC
CGAAATCCACTGAAAGCACAGCGGCTGGCTGAGGAGATAAATAATAAACGAGGGGCTGTATGCACAAAGC
ATCTTCTGTTGAGTTAAGAACGAGTATCGAGATGGCACATAGCCTTGCTCAAATTGGAATCAGGTTTGTG
CCAATACCAGTAGAAACAGACGAAGAATCCATGGGTATGGACAGTTTTCCCTTTGATATGTAACGGTGAA
CAGTTGTTCTACTTTTGTTTGTTAGTCTTGATGCTTCACTGATAGATACAAGAGCCATAAGAACCTCAGA
TCCTTCCGTATTTAGCCAGTATGTTCTCTAGTGTGGTTCGTTGTTTTTGCGTGAGCCATGAGAACGAACC
ATTGAGATCATACTTACTTTGCATGTCACTCAAAAATTTTGCCTCAAAACTGGTGAGCTGAATTTTTGCA
GTTAAAGCATCGTGTAGTGTTTTTCTTAGTCCGTTACGTAGGTAGGAATCTGATGTAATGGTTGTTGGTA
TTTTGTCACCATTCATTTTTATCTGGTTGTTCTCAAGTTCGGTTACGAGATCCATTTGTCTATCTAGTTC
AACTTGGAAAATCAACGTATCAGTCGGGCGGCCTCGCTTATCAACCACCAATTTCATATTGCTGTAAGTG
TTTAAATCTTTACTTATTGGTTTCAAAACCCATTGGTTAAGCCTTTTAAACTCATGGTAGTTATTTTCAA
GCATTAACATGAACTTAAATTCATCAAGGCTAATCTCTATATTTGCCTTGTGAGTTTTCTTTTGTGTTAG
TTCTTTTAATAACCACTCATAAATCCTCATAGAGTATTTGTTTTCAAAAGACTTAACATGTTCCAGATTA
TATTTTATGAATTTTTTTAACTGGAAAAGATAAGGCAATATCTCTTCACTAAAAACTAATTCTAATTTTT
CGCTTGAGAACTTGGCATAGTTTGTCCACTGGAAAATCTCAAAGCCTTTAACCAAAGGATTCCTGATTTC
CACAGTTCTCGTCATCAGCTCTCTGGTTGCTTTAGCTAATACACCATAAGCATTTTCCCTACTGATGTTC
ATCATCTGAGCGTATTGGTTATAAGTGAACGATACCGTCCGTTCTTTCCTTGTAGGGTTTTCAATCGTGG
GGTTGAGTAGTGCCACACAGCATAAAATTAGCTTGGTTTCATGCTCCGTTAAGTCATAGCGACTAATCGC
TAGTTCATTTGCTTTGAAAACAACTAATTCAGACATACATCTCAATTGGTCTAGGTGATTTTAATCACTA
TACCAATTGAGATGGGCTAGTCAATGATAATTACTAGTCCTTTTCCTTTGAGTTGTGGGTATCTGTAAAT
TCTGCTAGACCTTTGCTGGAAAACTTGTAAATTCTGCTAGACCCTCTGTAAATTCCGCTAGACCTTTGTG
TGTTTTTTTTGTTTATATTCAAGTGGTTATAATTTATAGAATAAAGAAAGAATAAAAAAAGATAAAAAGA
ATAGATCCCAGCCCTGTGTATAACTCACTACTTTAGTCAGTTCCGCAGTATTACAAAAGGATGTCGCAAA
CGCTGTTTGCTCCTCTACAAAACAGACCTTAAAACCCTAAAGGCTTAAGTAGCACCCTCGCAAGCTCGGT
TGCGGCCGCAATCGGGCAAATCGCTGAATATTCCTTTTGTCTCCGACCATCAGGCACCTGAGTCGCTGTC
TTTTTCGTGACATTCAGTTCGCTGCGCTCACGGCTCTGGCAGTGAATGGGGGTAAATGGCACTACAGGCG
CCTTTTATGGATTCATGCAAGGAAACTACCCATAATACAAGAAAAGCCCGTCACGGGCTTCTCAGGGCGT
TTTATGGCGGGTCTGCTATGTGGTGCTATCTGACTTTTTGCTGTTCAGCAGTTCCTGCCCTCTGATTTTC
CAGTCTGACCACTTCGGATTATCCCGTGACAGGTCATTCAGACTGGCTAATGCACCCAGTAAGGCAGCGG
TATCATCAACGGGGTCTGACGCTCAGTGGAACGAAAACTCACGTTAAGGGATTTTGGTCATGAGATTATC
AGCTTTCGCTAAGGATGATTTCTGGAATTCTTCCCTATCAGTGATAGAGATTGACATCCCTATCAGTGAT
AGAGATACTGAGCACCGCCGGTCGCGCCACCCGCCGTTTTAGAGCTAGAAATAGCAAGTTAAAATAAGGC
TAGTCCGTTATCAACTTGAAAAAGTGGCACCGAGTCGGTGCTTTTTTTGAAGCTTGGGCCCGAACAAAAA
CTCATCTCAGAAGAGGATCTGAATAGCGCCGTCGACCATCATCATCATCATCATTGAGTTTAAACGGTCT
CCAGCTTGGCTGTTTTGGCGGATGAGAGAAGATTTTCAGCCTGATACAGATTAAATCAGAACGCAGAAGC
GGTCTGATAAAACAGAATTTGCCTGGCGGCAGTAGCGCGGTGGTCCCACCTGACCCCATGCCGAACTCAG
AAGTGAAACGCCGTAGCGCCGATGGTAGTGTGGGGTCTCCCCATGCGAGAGTAGGGAACTGCCAGGCATC
AAATAAAACGAAAGGCTCAGTCGAAAGACTGGGCCTTTCGTTTTATCTGTTGTTTGTCGGTGAACTGGAT
CCTTACTCGAGTCTAGACTGCAGGCGGATCTTCACCTAGATCCTTTTAAATTAAAAATGAAGTTTTAAAT
CAATCTAAAGTATATATGAGTAAACTTGGTCTGACAGGACATTATTTGCCGACTACCTTGGTGATCTCGC
CTTTCACGTAGTGGACAAATTCTTCCAACTGATCTGCGCGCGAGGCCAAGCGATCTTCTTCTTGTCCAAG
ATAAGCCTGTCTAGCTTCAAGTATGACGGGCTGATACTGGGCCGGCAGGCGCTCCATTGCCCAGTCGGCA
GCGACATCCTTCGGCGCGATTTTGCCGGTTACTGCGCTGTACCAAATGCGGGACAACGTAAGCACTACAT
TTCGCTCATCGCCAGCCCAGTCGGGCGGCGAGTTCCATAGCGTTAAGGTTTCATTTAGCGCCTCAAATAG
ATCCTGTTCAGGAACCGGATCAAAGAGTTCCTCCGCCGCTGGACCTACCAAGGCAACGCTATGTTCTCTT
GCTTTTGTCAGCAAGATAGCCAGATCAATGTCGATCGTGGCTGGCTCGAAGATACCTGCAAGAATGTCAT
TGCGCTGCCATTCTCCAAATTGCAGTTCGCGCTTAGCTGGATAACGCCACGGAATGATGTCGTCGTGCAC
AACAATGGTGACTTCTACAGCGCGGAGAATCTCGCTCTCTCCAGGGGAAGCCGAAGTTTCCAAAAGGTCG
TTGATCAAAGCTCGCCGCGTTGTTTCATCAAGCCTTACGGTCACCGTAACCAGCAAATCAATATCACTGT
GTGGCTTCAGGCCGCCATCCACTGCGGAGCCGTACAAATGTACGGCCAGCAACGTCGGTTCGAGATGGCG
CTCGATGACGCCAACTACCTCTGATAGTTGAGTCGATACTTCGGCGATCACCGCTTCCCTCATACTCTTC
CTTTTTCAATATTATTGAAGCATTTATCAGGGTTATTGTCTCATGAGCGGATACATATTTGAATGTATTT
AGAAAAATAAACAAATAGCTAGCTCACTCGGTCGCTACACTCTTCCTTTTTCAATATTATTGAAGCATTT
ATCAGGGTTATTGTCTCATGAGCGGATACATATTTGAATGTATTTAGAAAAATAAACAAATAGGGGTTCC
GCGCACATTTCCCCGAAAAGTGCCACCTG
