Features (pLannotate 1.2.2; 18 found; start..end, strand, type, name):
    202..223     -  terminator     bacterial terminator (fragment): putative bacterial transcription terminator
    233..251     +  protein_bind   tet operator: tetO; bacterial operator O2 for the tetR and tetA genes tetracycline repressor TetR
    257..276     +  promoter       H1-2O2 promoter (fragment): doxycycline-inducible variant of the human H1 RNA promoter (Henriksen et al., 2007)
    307..382     +  misc_RNA       gRNA scaffold: guide RNA scaffold for the Streptococcus pyogenes CRISPR/Cas9 system
    448..465     +  CDS            capTEV™ (fragment): composite tag for in vivo biotinylation, TEV protease cleavage, and 6xHis tagging
    572..687     +  ncRNA          5S rRNA: Accession: RF00001 - 5S ribosomal RNA
    691..737     +  terminator     rrnB T1 terminator: transcription terminator T1 from the E. coli rrnB gene
    876..1667    -  CDS            SmR: aminoglycoside adenylyltransferase (Murphy, 1985); aadA; confers resistance to spectinomycin and streptomycin
   1668..1759    -  promoter       AmpR promoter: bla
   1783..1853    -  promoter       AmpR promoter (fragment): bla
   1893..2768    -  CDS            araC: ARAC_ECOLI - Experimental evidence at protein level: Swiss-Prot protein existence level 1. Transcription factor that regulates the expression of several genes involved in the transport and metabolism of L-arabinose (PubMed:4362626, PubMed:328165, PubMed:6251457, PubMed:2962192, PubMed:6319708, PubMed:2231717, PubMed:1447222). Functions both as a positive and a negative regulator (PubMed:328165, PubMed:6251457). In the presence of arabinose, activates the expression of the araBAD, araE, araFGH and araJ promoters (PubMed:4362626, PubMed:328165, PubMed:6251457, PubMed:2962192, PubMed:6319708, Pub
   2795..3079    +  promoter       araBAD promoter: araBAD; promoter of the L-arabinose operon of E. coli; the araC regulatory gene is transcribed in the opposite direction (Guzman et al., 1995)
   3123..3539    +  CDS            Gam: inhibitor of the host RecBCD nuclease in the λ Red system; gam; protects the double-stranded DNA substrate for recombination
   3545..4330    +  CDS            Beta: single-stranded DNA binding recombinase in the λ Red system; bet; mediates pairing of a single-stranded DNA with a complementary target
   4327..5007    +  CDS            Exo: 5' to 3' double-stranded DNA exonuclease in the λ Red system; exo; creates 3' single-stranded DNA tails
   5008..5252    +  terminator     λ tL3 terminator: transcription terminator tL3 from phage λ
   5375..6325    -  CDS            Rep101(Ts): temperature-sensitive version of the RepA protein needed for replication with the pSC101 origin (Armstrong et al., 1984); rep101 encoding an A56V mutation
   6373..6595    -  rep_origin     pSC101 ori: low-copy replication origin that requires the Rep101 protein
>Addgene plasmid #102284 | pKDsgRNA-pfkB | addgene full sequence | sequence record 202037 | Addgene NGS Result
GGTCTGCTATGTGGTGCTATCTGACTTTTTGCTGTTCAGCAGTTCCTGCCCTCTGATTTTCCAGTCTGAC
CACTTCGGATTATCCCGTGACAGGTCATTCAGACTGGCTAATGCACCCAGTAAGGCAGCGGTATCATCAA
CGGGGTCTGACGCTCAGTGGAACGAAAACTCACGTTAAGGGATTTTGGTCATGAGATTATCAGCTTTCGC
TAAGGATGATTTCTGGAATTCTTCCCTATCAGTGATAGAGATTGACATCCCTATCAGTGATAGAGATACT
GAGCACCGCCGGTCGCGCCACCCGCCGTTTTAGAGCTAGAAATAGCAAGTTAAAATAAGGCTAGTCCGTT
ATCAACTTGAAAAAGTGGCACCGAGTCGGTGCTTTTTTTGAAGCTTGGGCCCGAACAAAAACTCATCTCA
GAAGAGGATCTGAATAGCGCCGTCGACCATCATCATCATCATCATTGAGTTTAAACGGTCTCCAGCTTGG
CTGTTTTGGCGGATGAGAGAAGATTTTCAGCCTGATACAGATTAAATCAGAACGCAGAAGCGGTCTGATA
AAACAGAATTTGCCTGGCGGCAGTAGCGCGGTGGTCCCACCTGACCCCATGCCGAACTCAGAAGTGAAAC
GCCGTAGCGCCGATGGTAGTGTGGGGTCTCCCCATGCGAGAGTAGGGAACTGCCAGGCATCAAATAAAAC
GAAAGGCTCAGTCGAAAGACTGGGCCTTTCGTTTTATCTGTTGTTTGTCGGTGAACTGGATCCTTACTCG
AGTCTAGACTGCAGGCGGATCTTCACCTAGATCCTTTTAAATTAAAAATGAAGTTTTAAATCAATCTAAA
GTATATATGAGTAAACTTGGTCTGCTGACAGGACATTATTTGCCGACTACCTTGGTGATCTCGCCTTTCA
CGTAGTGGACAAATTCTTCCAACTGATCTGCGCGCGAGGCCAAGCGATCTTCTTCTTGTCCAAGATAAGC
CTGTCTAGCTTCAAGTATGACGGGCTGATACTGGGCCGGCAGGCGCTCCATTGCCCAGTCGGCAGCGACA
TCCTTCGGCGCGATTTTGCCGGTTACTGCGCTGTACCAAATGCGGGACAACGTAAGCACTACATTTCGCT
CATCGCCAGCCCAGTCGGGCGGCGAGTTCCATAGCGTTAAGGTTTCATTTAGCGCCTCAAATAGATCCTG
TTCAGGAACCGGATCAAAGAGTTCCTCCGCCGCTGGACCTACCAAGGCAACGCTATGTTCTCTTGCTTTT
GTCAGCAAGATAGCCAGATCAATGTCGATCGTGGCTGGCTCGAAGATACCTGCAAGAATGTCATTGCGCT
GCCATTCTCCAAATTGCAGTTCGCGCTTAGCTGGATAACGCCACGGAATGATGTCGTCGTGCACAACAAT
GGTGACTTCTACAGCGCGGAGAATCTCGCTCTCTCCAGGGGAAGCCGAAGTTTCCAAAAGGTCGTTGATC
AAAGCTCGCCGCGTTGTTTCATCAAGCCTTACGGTCACCGTAACCAGCAAATCAATATCACTGTGTGGCT
TCAGGCCGCCATCCACTGCGGAGCCGTACAAATGTACGGCCAGCAACGTCGGTTCGAGATGGCGCTCGAT
GACGCCAACTACCTCTGATAGTTGAGTCGATACTTCGGCGATCACCGCTTCCCTCATACTCTTCCTTTTT
CAATATTATTGAAGCATTTATCAGGGTTATTGTCTCATGAGCGGATACATATTTGAATGTATTTAGAAAA
ATAAACAAATAGCTAGCTCACTCGGTCGCTACCAGGGTTATTGTCTCATGAGCGGATACATATTTGAATG
TATTTAGAAAAATAAACAAATAGGGGTTCCGCGCACATTTCCCCGAAAAGTGCCACCTGCATCGATTTAT
TATGACAACTTGACGGCTACATCATTCACTTTTTCTTCACAACCGGCACGGAACTCGCTCGGGCTGGCCC
CGGTGCATTTTTTAAATACCCGCGAGAAGTAGAGTTGATCGTCAAAACCAACATTGCGACCGACGGTGGC
GATAGGCATCCGGGTGGTGCTCAAAAGCAGCTTCGCCTGGCTGATACGTTGGTCCTCGCGCCAGCTTAAG
ACGCTAATCCCTAACTGCTGGCGGAAAAGATGTGACAGACGCGACGGCGACAAGCAAACATGCTGTGCGA
CGCTGGCGATATCAAAATTGCTGTCTGCCAGGTGATCGCTGATGTACTGACAAGCCTCGCGTACCCGATT
ATCCATCGGTGGATGGAGCGACTCGTTAATCGCTTCCATGCGCCGCAGTAACAATTGCTCAAGCAGATTT
ATCGCCAGCAGCTCCGAATAGCGCCCTTCCCCTTGCCCGGCGTTAATGATTTGCCCAAACAGGTCGCTGA
AATGCGGCTGGTGCGCTTCATCCGGGCGAAAGAACCCCGTATTGGCAAATATTGACGGCCAGTTAAGCCA
TTCATGCCAGTAGGCGCGCGGACGAAAGTAAACCCACTGGTGATACCATTCGCGAGCCTCCGGATGACGA
CCGTAGTGATGAATCTCTCCTGGCGGGAACAGCAAAATATCACCCGGTCGGCAAACAAATTCTCGTCCCT
GATTTTTCACCACCCCCTGACCGCGAATGGTGAGATTGAGAATATAACCTTTCATTCCCAGCGGTCGGTC
GATAAAAAAATCGAGATAACCGTTGGCCTCAATCGGCGTTAAACCCGCCACCAGATGGGCATTAAACGAG
TATCCCGGCAGCAGGGGATCATTTTGCGCTTCAGCCATACTTTTCATACTCCCGCCATTCAGAGAAGAAA
CCAATTGTCCATATTGCATCAGACATTGCCGTCACTGCGTCTTTTACTGGCTCTTCTCGCTAACCAAACC
GGTAACCCCGCTTATTAAAAGCATTCTGTAACAAAGCGGGACCAAAGCCATGACAAAAACGCGTAACAAA
AGTGTCTATAATCACGGCAGAAAAGTCCACATTGATTATTTGCACGGCGTCACACTTTGCTATGCCATAG
CATTTTTATCCATAAGATTAGCGGATCCTACCTGACGCTTTTTATCGCAACTCTCTACTGTTTCTCCATA
CCCGTTTTTTTGGGAATTCGAGCTCTAAGGAGGTTATAAAAAATGGATATTAATACTGAAACTGAGATCA
AGCAAAAGCATTCACTAACCCCCTTTCCTGTTTTCCTAATCAGCCCGGCATTTCGCGGGCGATATTTTCA
CAGCTATTTCAGGAGTTCAGCCATGAACGCTTATTACATTCAGGATCGTCTTGAGGCTCAGAGCTGGGCG
CGTCACTACCAGCAGCTCGCCCGTGAAGAGAAAGAGGCAGAACTGGCAGACGACATGGAAAAAGGCCTGC
CCCAGCACCTGTTTGAATCGCTATGCATCGATCATTTGCAACGCCACGGGGCCAGCAAAAAATCCATTAC
CCGTGCGTTTGATGACGATGTTGAGTTTCAGGAGCGCATGGCAGAACACATCCGGTACATGGTTGAAACC
ATTGCTCACCACCAGGTTGATATTGATTCAGAGGTATAAAACGAATGAGTACTGCACTCGCAACGCTGGC
TGGGAAGCTGGCTGAACGTGTCGGCATGGATTCTGTCGACCCACAGGAACTGATCACCACTCTTCGCCAG
ACGGCATTTAAAGGTGATGCCAGCGATGCGCAGTTCATCGCATTACTGATCGTTGCCAACCAGTACGGCC
TTAATCCGTGGACGAAAGAAATTTACGCCTTTCCTGATAAGCAGAATGGCATCGTTCCGGTGGTGGGCGT
TGATGGCTGGTCCCGCATCATCAATGAAAACCAGCAGTTTGATGGCATGGACTTTGAGCAGGACAATGAA
TCCTGTACATGCCGGATTTACCGCAAGGACCGTAATCATCCGATCTGCGTTACCGAATGGATGGATGAAT
GCCGCCGCGAACCATTCAAAACTCGCGAAGGCAGAGAAATCACGGGGCCGTGGCAGTCGCATCCCAAACG
GATGTTACGTCATAAAGCCATGATTCAGTGTGCCCGTCTGGCCTTCGGATTTGCTGGTATCTATGACAAG
GATGAAGCCGAGCGCATTGTCGAAAATACTGCATACACTGCAGAACGTCAGCCGGAACGCGACATCACTC
CGGTTAACGATGAAACCATGCAGGAGATTAACACTCTGCTGATCGCCCTGGATAAAACATGGGATGACGA
CTTATTGCCGCTCTGTTCCCAGATATTTCGCCGCGACATTCGTGCATCGTCAGAACTGACACAGGCCGAA
GCAGTAAAAGCTCTTGGATTCCTGAAACAGAAAGCCGCAGAGCAGAAGGTGGCAGCATGACACCGGACAT
TATCCTGCAGCGTACCGGGATCGATGTGAGAGCTGTCGAACAGGGGGATGATGCGTGGCACAAATTACGG
CTCGGCGTCATCACCGCTTCAGAAGTTCACAACGTGATAGCAAAACCCCGCTCCGGAAAGAAGTGGCCTG
ACATGAAAATGTCCTACTTCCACACCCTGCTTGCTGAGGTTTGCACCGGTGTGGCTCCGGAAGTTAACGC
TAAAGCACTGGCCTGGGGAAAACAGTACGAGAACGACGCCAGAACCCTGTTTGAATTCACTTCCGGCGTG
AATGTTACTGAATCCCCGATCATCTATCGCGACGAAAGTATGCGTACCGCCTGCTCTCCCGATGGTTTAT
GCAGTGACGGCAACGGCCTTGAACTGAAATGCCCGTTTACCTCCCGGGATTTCATGAAGTTCCGGCTCGG
TGGTTTCGAGGCCATAAAGTCAGCTTACATGGCCCAGGTGCAGTACAGCATGTGGGTGACGCGAAAAAAT
GCCTGGTACTTTGCCAACTATGACCCGCGTATGAAGCGTGAAGGCCTGCATTATGTCGTGATTGAGCGGG
ATGAAAAGTACATGGCGAGTTTTGACGAGATCGTGCCGGAGTTCATCGAAAAAATGGACGAGGCACTGGC
TGAAATTGGTTTTGTATTTGGGGAGCAATGGCGATGACGCATCCTCACGATAATATCCGGGTAGGCGCAA
TCACTTTCGTCTACTCCGTTACAAAGCGAGGCTGGGTATTTCCCGGCCTTTCTGTTATCCGAAATCCACT
GAAAGCACAGCGGCTGGCTGAGGAGATAAATAATAAACGAGGGGCTGTATGCACAAAGCATCTTCTGTTG
AGTTAAGAACGAGTATCGAGATGGCACATAGCCTTGCTCAAATTGGAATCAGGTTTGTGCCAATACCAGT
AGAAACAGACGAAGAATCCATGGGTATGGACAGTTTTCCCTTTGATATGTAACGGTGAACAGTTGTTCTA
CTTTTGTTTGTTAGTCTTGATGCTTCACTGATAGATACAAGAGCCATAAGAACCTCAGATCCTTCCGTAT
TTAGCCAGTATGTTCTCTAGTGTGGTTCGTTGTTTTTGCGTGAGCCATGAGAACGAACCATTGAGATCAT
ACTTACTTTGCATGTCACTCAAAAATTTTGCCTCAAAACTGGTGAGCTGAATTTTTGCAGTTAAAGCATC
GTGTAGTGTTTTTCTTAGTCCGTTATGTAGGTAGGAATCTGATGTAATGGTTGTTGGTATTTTGTCACCA
TTCATTTTTATCTGGTTGTTCTCAAGTTCGGTTACGAGATCCATTTGTCTATCTAGTTCAACTTGGAAAA
TCAACGTATCAGTCGGGCGGCCTCGCTTATCAACCACCAATTTCATATTGCTGTAAGTGTTTAAATCTTT
ACTTATTGGTTTCAAAACCCATTGGTTAAGCCTTTTAAACTCATGGTAGTTATTTTCAAGCATTAACATG
AACTTAAATTCATCAAGGCTAATCTCTATATTTGCCTTGTGAGTTTTCTTTTGTGTTAGTTCTTTTAATA
ACCACTCATAAATCCTCATAGAGTATTTGTTTTCAAAAGACTTAACATGTTCCAGATTATATTTTATGAA
TTTTTTTAACTGGAAAAGATAAGGCAATATCTCTTCACTAAAAACTAATTCTAATTTTTCGCTTGAGAAC
TTGGCATAGTTTGTCCACTGGAAAATCTCAAAGCCTTTAACCAAAGGATTCCTGATTTCCACAGTTCTCG
TCATCAGCTCTCTGGTTGCTTTAGCTAATACACCATAAGCATTTTCCCTACTGATGTTCATCATCTGAAC
GTATTGGTTATAAGTGAACGATACCGTCCGTTCTTTCCTTGTAGGGTTTTCAATCGTGGGGTTGAGTAGT
GCCACACAGCATAAAATTAGCTTGGTTTCATGCTCCGTTAAGTCATAGCGACTAATCGCTAGTTCATTTG
CTTTGAAAACAACTAATTCAGACATACATCTCAATTGGTCTAGGTGATTTTAATCACTATACCAATTGAG
ATGGGCTAGTCAATGATAATTACTAGTCCTTTTCCTTTGAGTTGTGGGTATCTGTAAATTCTGCTAGACC
TTTGCTGGAAAACTTGTAAATTCTGCTAGACCCTCTGTAAATTCCGCTAGACCTTTGTGTGTTTTTTTTG
TTTATATTCAAGTGGTTATAATTTATAGAATAAAGAAAGAATAAAAAAAGATAAAAAGAATAGATCCCAG
CCCTGTGTATAACTCACTACTTTAGTCAGTTCCGCAGTATTACAAAAGGATGTCGCAAACGCTGTTTGCT
CCTCTACAAAACAGACCTTAAAACCCTAAAGGCTTAAGTAGCACCCTCGCAAGCTCGGTTGCGGCCGCAA
TCGGGCAAATCGCTGAATATTCCTTTTGTCTCCGACCATCAGGCACCTGAGTCGCTGTCTTTTTCGTGAC
ATTCAGTTCGCTGCGCTCACGGCTCTGGCAGTGAATGGGGGTAAATGGCACTACAGGCGCCTTTTATGGA
TTCATGCAAGGAAACTACCCATAATACAAGAAAAGCCCGTCACGGGCTTCTCAGGGCGTTTTATGGCG
